>Addgene plasmid #28143 | Flag-TRIM24-F979A/N980A shRescue | addgene partial sequence | sequence record 34481 | 28143 with hTRIM24-F (5' gcgaccagtgttttgtcctt 3')
TGTACTGTGAGACATGTGACAAACTGACATGTCGAGACTGTCAGTTGTTAGAACATAAAGAGCATAGATA
CCAATTTATAGAAGAAGCTTTTCAGAATCAGAAAGTGATCATAGATACACTAATCACCAAACTGATGGAA
AAAACAAAATACATAAAATTCACAGGAAATCAGATCCAAAACAGAATTATTGAAGTAAATCAAAATCAAA
AGCAGGTGGAACAGGACATAAAAGTTGCTATATTTACACTGATGGTAGAAATAAATAAAAAAGGAAAAGC
TCTACTGCATCAGTTAGAGAGCCTTGCAAAGGACCATCGCATGAAACTTATGCAACAACAACAGGAAGTG
GCTGGACTCTCTAAACAATTGGAGCATGTCATGCATTTTTCTAAATGGGCAGTTTCTAGTGGCAGCAGTA
CAGCATTACTTTATAGCAAACGACTGATTACATACCGGTTACGGCACCTCCTTCGTGCAAGGTGTGATGC
ATCCCCAGTGACCAACAACACCATCCAATTTCACTGTGATCCTAGTTTCTGGGCTCAAAATATCATCAAC
TTAGGTTCTTTAGTAATCGAGGATAAAGAGAGCCAGCCACAAATGCCTAAGCAGAATCCTGTCGTGGAAC
AGAATTCACAGCCACCAAGTGGTTTATCATCAAACCAGTTATCCAAGTTCCCAACACAGATCAGCCTAGC
TCAATTACGGCTCCAGCATATGCAGCAACAGGTAATGGCTCAGAGGCAACAGGTGCAACGGAGGCCAGTA
CCTGTGGGTTTACCAAACCCTAGAATGCAGGGGCCCATCCAGCAACCTTCCATCTCTCATCAGCAACCGC
CTCCACGTTTGATAAACTTTCAGAATCACAGCCCCAAACCCAATGA
