>Addgene plasmid #28143 | Flag-TRIM24-F979A/N980A shRescue | addgene partial sequence | sequence record 34482 | 28143 with hTRIM24-F2 (5' tggaccaccggaaaattatg 3')
GAATCAGATGAAGAATCTAGGCCTCAAAATGCCAATTATCCAAGAAGCATACTCACCTCCCTGCTCTTAA
ATAGCAGTCAGAGCTCTACTTCTGAGGAGACTGTGCTAAGATCAGATGCCCCTGATAGTACAGGAGATCA
ACCTGGACTTCACCAGGACAATTCCTCAAATGGAAAGTCTGAATGGTTGGATCCTTCCCAGAAGTCACCT
CTTCATGTTGGAGAGACAAGGAAAGAGGATGACCCCAATGAGGACTGGTGTGCAGTTTGTCAAAACGGAG
GGGAACTCCTCTGCTGTGAAAAGTGCCCCAAAGTATTCCATCTTTCTTGTCATGTGCCCACATTGACAAA
TTTTCCAAGTGGAGAGTGGATTTGCACTTTCTGCCGAGACTTATCTAAACCAGAAGTTGAATATGATTGT
GATGCTCCCAGTCACAACTCAGAAAAAAAGAAAACTGAAGGCCTTGTTAAGTTAACACCTATAGATAAAA
GGAAGTGTGAGCGCCTACTTTTATTTCTTTACTGCCATGAAATGAGCCTGGCTTTTCAAGACCCTGTTCC
TCTAACTGTGCCTGATTATTACAAAATAATTAAAAATCCAATGGATTTGTCAACCATCAAGAAAAGACTA
CAAGAAGATTATTCCATGTACTCAAAACCTGAAGATTTTGTAGCTGATTTTAGATTGATCTTTCAAAACT
GTGCTGAAGCCGCTGAGCCTGATTCAGAAGTAGCCAATGCTGGTATAAAACTTGAAAATTATTTTGAAGA
ACTTCTAAAGAACCTCTATCCAGAAAAAAGGTTTCCCAAACCAGAATTCAGGAATGAATCAGAAGATAAT
AAATTTAGTGATGATTCA
