>Addgene plasmid #28143 | Flag-TRIM24-F979A/N980A shRescue | addgene partial sequence | sequence record 34483 | 28143 with CMV-F
AGAGCTCTCTGGCTAACTAGAGAACCCACTGCTTACTGGCTTATCGAAATTAATACGACTCACTATAGGG
AGACCCAAGCTTGCCACCATGGCAGACTACAAGGACGACGATGACAAGGCAGACTACAAGGACGACGATG
ACAAGGGTACCTCTAGAAGATCTAGGACAATGGAGGTGGCGGTGGAGAAGGCGGTGGCGGCGGCGGCAGC
GGCCTCGGCTGCGGCCTCCGGGGGGCCCTCGGCGGCGCCGAGCGGGGAGAACGAGGCCGAGAGTCGGCAG
GGCCCGGACTCGGAGCGCGGCGGCGAGGCGGCCCGGCTCAACCTGTTGGACACTTGCGCCGTGTGCCACC
AGAACATCCAGAGCCGGGCGCCCAAGCTGCTGCCCTGCCTGCACTCTTTCTGCCAGCGCTGCCTGCCCGC
GCCCCAGCGCTACCTCATGCTGCCCGCGCCCATGCTGGGCTCGGCCGAGACCCCGCCACCCGTCCCTGCC
CCCGGCTCGCCGGTCAGCGGCTCGTCGCCGTTCGCCACCCAAGTTGGAGTCATTCGTTGCCCAGTTTGCA
GCCAAGAATGTGCAGAGAGACACATCATAGATAACTTTTTTGTGAAGGACACTACTGAGGTTCCCAGCAG
TACAGTAGAAAAGTCAAATCAGGTATGTACAAGCTGTGAGGACAACGCAGAAGCCAATGGGTTTTGTGTA
GAGTGTGTTGAATGGCTCTGCAAGACGTGTATCAGAGCTCATCAGAGGGTAAAGT
