[The description below was written by a language model from this plasmid's Addgene catalogue record.]
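Description:
Flag-TRIM24-F979A/N980A shRescue is a mammalian expression plasmid built on the pCMX-(Flag)x2 backbone (about 4.5 kb without insert), a laboratory-made vector. It is maintained in E. coli as a high-copy plasmid under ampicillin selection. The record does not explicitly list the promoter or origin of replication. The pCMX name suggests a CMV-driven expression cassette, and the use of a T7 primer for 5′ sequencing implies a T7 promoter site upstream of the insert, but neither is stated outright, and no mammalian selection marker is recorded.

The payload is an approximately 3.2 kb human TRIM24 coding sequence (also known as TIF1α), cloned between XbaI and XhoI sites that remain intact, and fused at its N terminus to a double FLAG epitope for detection or immunoprecipitation. The insert carries the deliberate F979A and N980A substitutions near the C-terminal end of the protein. The record does not state their functional consequence, though a paired point mutant of this kind is generally used to disrupt a specific protein function for comparison with wild type. Changes at the codons for amino acids 308 and 309 were also introduced for shRNA rescue, meaning the transcript is intended to escape a TRIM24-targeting shRNA. This lets the tagged mutant be re-expressed in cells where endogenous TRIM24 has been knocked down, so that any phenotype can be attributed to the mutant protein. Repository sequencing also found an unintended A489V substitution, which the depositing laboratory reports does not affect plasmid function.
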