Addgene plasmid #28143: Flag-TRIM24-F979A/N980A shRescue
Depositing lab: Michelle Barton. Depositing organization: University of Texas MD Anderson Cancer Center.
Backbone
  Vector backbone: pCMX-(Flag)x2
  Backbone manufacturer: Barton Lab
  Backbone size w/o insert (bp): 4500
  Vector type: Mammalian Expression
Growth in bacteria
  Bacterial resistance: Ampicillin, 100 μg/mL
  Growth temperature: 37°C
  Growth strain: DH5alpha
  Copy number: High Copy
Gene/Insert
  Gene/Insert name: TRIM24
  Species: H. sapiens (human)
  Insert size (bp): 3200
  Mutation: A489V, F979A and N980A; aa 308 and 309 mutated for shRNA rescue
  Entrez Gene: TRIM24 (a.k.a. PTC6, RNF82, TF1A, TIF1, TIF1A, TIF1ALPHA, hTIF1)
  Tag / fusion protein: FLAGX2 (N terminal on insert)
  Cloning method: Restriction Enzyme; 5′ cloning site XbaI (not destroyed); 3′ cloning site XhoI (not destroyed)
  Sequencing primers: 5′ T7; 3′ 5'-GTCACACCACAGAAGTAAGGT-3'
Terms and licenses: Academic/Nonprofit Terms; Industry Terms: Not Available to Industry
Depositor comments: Please note that Addgene's sequencing results identified a A489V mutation present in TRIM24 sequence. This mutation was not intentional, but the depositing laboratory states that it does not affect plasmid function.
How to cite: Flag-TRIM24-F979A/N980A shRescue was a gift from Michelle Barton (Addgene plasmid # 28143 ; http://n2t.net/addgene:28143 ; RRID:Addgene_28143)
